Addgene plasmid #144591: TFORF3115
Purpose: Lentiviral vector for overexpressing transcription factor ORFs with unique 24-bp barcodes. Barcodes facilitate identification of transcription factors in pooled screens.
Depositing lab: Feng Zhang. Depositing organization: Broad Institute. Publication: A transcription factor atlas of directed differentiation. Joung J, Ma S, Tay T, Geiger-Schuller KR, Kirchgatterer PC, Verdine VK, Guo B, Arias-Garcia MA, Allen WE, Singh A, Kuksenko O, Abudayyeh OO, Gootenberg JS, Fu Z, Macrae RK, Buenrostro JD, Regev A, Zhang F. Cell. 2023 Jan 5;186(1):209-229.e26. doi: 10.1016/j.cell.2022.11.026. PubMed 36608654.
Backbone
  Vector backbone: pLX_TRC317
  Backbone manufacturer: Broad Institute Genetic Perturbation Platform
  Backbone size w/o insert (bp): 8264
  Vector type: Mammalian Expression, Lentiviral
  Selectable markers: Puromycin
Growth in bacteria
  Bacterial resistance: Ampicillin, 100 μg/mL
  Growth temperature: 37°C
  Growth strain: NEB Stable
  Copy number: High Copy
Gene/Insert
  Gene/Insert name: GSC
  Species: H. sapiens (human)
  Insert size (bp): 977
  Entrez Gene: GSC (a.k.a. SAMS)
  Promoter: EF1a
  Tag / fusion protein: V5 (C terminal on insert)
  Cloning method: Gateway Cloning
  Sequencing primers: 5′ GGGTGGAGACTGAAGTTAGGCCAG; 3′ CACATAGCGTAAAAGGAGCAACATAG
Resource information
  A portion of this plasmid was derived from a plasmid made by: Broad Institute Genetic Perturbation Platform
Terms and licenses: Academic/Nonprofit Terms; Industry Terms: Not Available to Industry
Depositor comments: NM_173849.2 Please test multiple small colonies in case of plasmid recombination. To make this collection available in a timely manner, a portion of this collection was not fully sequenced by Addgene. If an Addgene verified full plasmid sequence is not available, please contact us prior to placing an order to request the full sequence.
How to cite: TFORF3115 was a gift from Feng Zhang (Addgene plasmid # 144591 ; http://n2t.net/addgene:144591 ; RRID:Addgene_144591)
