[The description below was written by a language model from this plasmid's Addgene catalogue record and pLannotate feature annotations shown in this document.]
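Description:
TFORF3115 is a third-generation-style, self-inactivating lentiviral expression plasmid built on the pLX_TRC317 backbone from the Broad Institute Genetic Perturbation Platform, carrying the human transcription factor GSC (goosecoid homeobox) as its open reading frame. It is propagated in E. coli through a high-copy ColE1/pUC-type origin with ampicillin selection (AmpR), and also carries an f1 origin and remnants of a lac/lacZα cloning region. The depositor notes that the plasmid can recombine, which is a common concern for LTR-containing vectors.

The viral portion begins with an RSV promoter fused to a truncated HIV-1 5' LTR, which drives Tat-independent production of the genomic RNA in packaging cells. It is followed by the Ψ packaging signal with a gag fragment, the Rev response element for nuclear export, and a cPPT/CTS. The unit ends in a ΔU3 3' LTR and an SV40 poly(A) signal. Within the transfer unit, an SV40 promoter drives puromycin N-acetyltransferase so that transduced mammalian cells can be selected. A separate EF-1α promoter drives the GSC ORF, which was introduced by Gateway cloning and is flanked by attB1 and attB2 sites. The ORF reads through attB2 into a C-terminal V5 epitope tag for detection. A WPRE downstream enhances transcript stability and expression.

According to the record, each member of this collection also carries a unique 24-bp barcode, although the feature table does not annotate it. The barcode allows the overexpressed factor to be identified in pooled screens, for example in studies of transcription-factor-directed cell differentiation.
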