Features (pLannotate 1.2.2; 34 found; start..end, strand, type, name):
      5..231     +  promoter       RSV promoter: Rous sarcoma virus enhancer/promoter
    232..412     +  LTR            5' LTR (truncated): truncated 5' long terminal repeat (LTR) from HIV-1
    459..584     +  misc_feature   HIV-1 Ψ: packaging signal of human immunodeficiency virus type 1
    568..931     +  CDS            HIV-1 gag (fragment): gag protein from human immunodeficiency virus 1; gag
   1077..1310    +  misc_feature   RRE: The Rev response element (RRE) of HIV-1 allows for Rev-dependent mRNA export from the nucleus to the cytoplasm.
   1687..1713    +  CDS            Rev (fragment): human immunodeficiency virus 1 (HIV-1) Rev protein; rev; enhances nuclear export of unspliced and incompletely spliced viral mRNAs
   1720..1743    +  promoter       SV40 promoter (fragment): SV40 early promoter
   1744..1815    +  promoter       SV40 promoter (fragment): SV40 enhancer and early promoter
   1839..1974    +  rep_origin     SV40 ori: SV40 origin of replication
   2020..2616    +  CDS            PuroR (fragment): puromycin N-acetyltransferase; pac from Streptomyces; confers resistance to puromycin
   2665..2782    +  misc_feature   cPPT/CTS: central polypurine tract and central termination sequence of HIV-1
   2847..2913    +  CDS            small t antigen (fragment): SV40 (simian virus 40) small t antigen
   2920..4098    +  promoter       EF-1α promoter: strong constitutive promoter for human elongation factor EF-1α
   4119..4136    +  protein_bind   attB1 (fragment): mutant version of attB; core recombination site for the Gateway® BP reaction BP Clonase™
   4142..4912    +  CDS            GSC: GSC_HUMAN - Experimental evidence at protein level: Swiss-Prot protein existence level 1. Regulates chordin (CHRD). May play a role in spatial programing within discrete embryonic fields or lineage compartments during organogenesis. In concert with NKX3-2, plays a role in defining the structural components of the middle ear; required for the development of the entire tympanic ring (By similarity). Probably involved in the regulatory networks that define neural crest cell fate specification and determine mesoderm cell lineages in mammals. From Homo sapiens (Human).
   4915..4938    -  protein_bind   attB2: mutant version of attB; recombination site for the Gateway® BP reaction BP Clonase™
   4946..4987    +  CDS            V5 tag: epitope tag from simian virus 5
   5003..5056    +  promoter       U6 promoter (fragment): RNA polymerase III promoter for human U6 snRNA
   5098..5686    +  misc_feature   WPRE: woodchuck hepatitis virus posttranscriptional regulatory element
   5737..5756    +  misc_feature   cPPT/CTS (fragment): central polypurine tract and central termination sequence of HIV-1
   5758..5991    +  LTR            3' LTR (ΔU3): self-inactivating 3' long terminal repeat (LTR) from HIV-1
   6069..6190    +  polyA_signal   SV40 poly(A) signal: SV40 polyadenylation signal
   6230..6365    +  rep_origin     SV40 ori: SV40 origin of replication
   6386..6404    -  promoter       T7 promoter: promoter for bacteriophage T7 RNA polymerase
   6412..6567    +  CDS            lacZα (fragment): LacZα fragment of β-galactosidase; lacZ fragment
   6572..7000    +  rep_origin     f1 ori (sequence partly withheld): f1 bacteriophage origin of replication; arrow indicates direction of (+) strand synthesis
   7053..7157    +  promoter       AmpR promoter: bla
   7158..8018    +  CDS            AmpR: β-lactamase; bla; confers resistance to ampicillin, carbenicillin, and related antibiotics
   8189..8777    +  rep_origin     ori: high-copy-number ColE1/pMB1/pBR322/pUC origin of replication
   8960..9052    +  CDS            lacI (fragment): lac repressor; lacI; The lac repressor binds to the lac operator to inhibit transcription in E. coli. This inhibition can be relieved by adding lactose or isopropyl-β-D-thiogalactopyranoside (IPTG).
   9065..9086    +  protein_bind   CAP binding site: CAP binding activates transcription in the presence of cAMP. E. coli catabolite activator protein
   9101..9131    +  promoter       lac promoter: promoter for the E. coli lac operon
   9139..9155    +  protein_bind   lac operator: The lac repressor binds to the lac operator to inhibit transcription in E. coli. This inhibition can be relieved by adding lactose or isopropyl-β-D-thiogalactopyranoside (IPTG). lac repressor encoded by lacI
   9200..9218    +  promoter       T3 promoter: promoter for bacteriophage T3 RNA polymerase
>Addgene plasmid #144591 | TFORF3115 | addgene full sequence | sequence record 404290 | Addgene NGS Result
TTAATGTAGTCTTATGCAATACTCTTGTAGTCTTGCAACATGGTAACGATGAGTTAGCAACATGCCTTAC
AAGGAGAGAAAAAGCACCGTGCATGCCGATTGGTGGAAGTAAGGTGGTACGATCGTGCCTTATTAGGAAG
GCAACAGACGGGTCTGACATGGATTGGACGAACCACTGAATTGCCGCATTGCAGAGATATTGTATTTAAG
TGCCTAGCTCGATACATAAACGGGTCTCTCTGGTTAGACCAGATCTGAGCCTGGGAGCTCTCTGGCTAAC
TAGGGAACCCACTGCTTAAGCCTCAATAAAGCTTGCCTTGAGTGCTTCAAGTAGTGTGTGCCCGTCTGTT
GTGTGACTCTGGTAACTAGAGATCCCTCAGACCCTTTTAGTCAGTGTGGAAAATCTCTAGCAGTGGCGCC
CGAACAGGGACTTGAAAGCGAAAGGGAAACCAGAGGAGCTCTCTCGACGCAGGACTCGGCTTGCTGAAGC
GCGCACGGCAAGAGGCGAGGGGCGGCGACTGGTGAGTACGCCAAAAATTTTGACTAGCGGAGGCTAGAAG
GAGAGAGATGGGTGCGAGAGCGTCAGTATTAAGCGGGGGAGAATTAGATCGCGATGGGAAAAAATTCGGT
TAAGGCCAGGGGGAAAGAAAAAATATAAATTAAAACATATAGTATGGGCAAGCAGGGAGCTAGAACGATT
CGCAGTTAATCCTGGCCTGTTAGAAACATCAGAAGGCTGTAGACAAATACTGGGACAGCTACAACCATCC
CTTCAGACAGGATCAGAAGAACTTAGATCATTATATAATACAGTAGCAACCCTCTATTGTGTGCATCAAA
GGATAGAGATAAAAGACACCAAGGAAGCTTTAGACAAGATAGAGGAAGAGCAAAACAAAAGTAAGACCAC
CGCACAGCAAGCGGCCGCTGATCTTCAGACCTGGAGGAGGAGATATGAGGGACAATTGGAGAAGTGAATT
ATATAAATATAAAGTAGTAAAAATTGAACCATTAGGAGTAGCACCCACCAAGGCAAAGAGAAGAGTGGTG
CAGAGAGAAAAAAGAGCAGTGGGAATAGGAGCTTTGTTCCTTGGGTTCTTGGGAGCAGCAGGAAGCACTA
TGGGCGCAGCGTCAATGACGCTGACGGTACAGGCCAGACAATTATTGTCTGGTATAGTGCAGCAGCAGAA
CAATTTGCTGAGGGCTATTGAGGCGCAACAGCATCTGTTGCAACTCACAGTCTGGGGCATCAAGCAGCTC
CAGGCAAGAATCCTGGCTGTGGAAAGATACCTAAAGGATCAACAGCTCCTGGGGATTTGGGGTTGCTCTG
GAAAACTCATTTGCACCACTGCTGTGCCTTGGAATGCTAGTTGGAGTAATAAATCTCTGGAACAGATTTG
GAATCACACGACCTGGATGGAGTGGGACAGAGAAATTAACAATTACACAAGCTTAATACACTCCTTAATT
GAAGAATCGCAAAACCAGCAAGAAAAGAATGAACAAGAATTATTGGAATTAGATAAATGGGCAAGTTTGT
GGAATTGGTTTAACATAACAAATTGGCTGTGGTATATAAAATTATTCATAATGATAGTAGGAGGCTTGGT
AGGTTTAAGAATAGTTTTTGCTGTACTTTCTATAGTGAATAGAGTTAGGCAGGGATATTCACCATTATCG
TTTCAGACCCACCTCCCAACCCCGAGGGGACCCATGCATTGCATCTCAATTAGTCAGCAACCAGGTGTGG
AAAGTCCCCAGGCTCCCCAGCAGGCAGAAGTATGCAAAGCATGCGTCTCAATTAGTCAGCAACCATAGTC
CCGCCCCTAACTCCGCCCATCCCGCCCCTAACTCCGCCCAGTTCCGCCCATTCTCCGCCCCATGGCTGAC
TAATTTTTTTTATTTATGCAGAGGCCGAGGCCGCCTCGGCCTCTGAGCTATTCCAGAAGTAGTGAGGAGG
CTTTTTTGGAGGCCTAGGCTTTTGCAAAAAGCTTTCTAGAGGTACCACCGGAGCTTACCATGACCGAGTA
CAAGCCCACGGTGCGCCTCGCCACCCGCGACGACGTCCCCAGGGCCGTACGCACCCTCGCCGCCGCGTTC
GCCGACTACCCCGCCACGCGCCACACCGTCGATCCGGACCGCCACATCGAGCGGGTCACCGAGCTGCAAG
AACTCTTCCTCACGCGCGTCGGGCTCGACATCGGCAAGGTGTGGGTCGCGGACGACGGCGCCGCCGTGGC
GGTCTGGACCACGCCGGAGAGCGTCGAAGCGGGGGCGGTGTTCGCCGAGATCGGCCCGCGCATGGCCGAG
TTGAGCGGTTCCCGGCTGGCCGCGCAGCAACAGATGGAAGGCCTCCTGGCGCCGCACCGGCCCAAGGAGC
CCGCGTGGTTCCTGGCCACCGTCGGCGTCTCGCCCGACCACCAGGGCAAGGGTCTGGGCAGCGCCGTCGT
GCTCCCCGGAGTGGAGGCGGCCGAGCGCGCCGGGGTGCCCGCCTTCCTGGAGACCTCCGCGCCCCGCAAC
CTCCCCTTCTACGAGCGGCTCGGCTTCACCGTCACCGCCGACGTCGAGGTGCCCGAAGGACCGCGCACCT
GGTGCATGACCCGCAAGCCCGGTGCCAGTTAACGAATTCTAGATCTTGAGACAAATGGCAGTATTCATCC
ACAATTTTAAAAGAAAAGGGGGGATTGGGGGGTACAGTGCAGGGGAAAGAATAGTAGACATAATAGCAAC
AGACATACAAACTAAAGAATTACAAAAACAAATTACAAAAATTCAAAATTTTCGGGTTTATTACAGGGAC
AGCAGAGATCCACTTTGGCGCCGGCTCGAGGCCTGCAGGTGCAAAGATGGATAAAGTTTTAAACAGAGAG
GAATCTTTGCAGCTAATGGACCTTCTAGGTCTTGAAAGGAGTGGGAATTGGCTCCGGTGCCCGTCAGTGG
GCAGAGCGCACATCGCCCACAGTCCCCGAGAAGTTGGGGGGAGGGGTCGGCAATTGAACCGGTGCCTAGA
GAAGGTGGCGCGGGGTAAACTGGGAAAGTGATGTCGTGTACTGGCTCCGCCTTTTTCCCGAGGGTGGGGG
AGAACCGTATATAAGTGCAGTAGTCGCCGTGAACGTTCTTTTTCGCAACGGGTTTGCCGCCAGAACACAG
GTAAGTGCCGTGTGTGGTTCCCGCGGGCCTGGCCTCTTTACGGGTTATGGCCCTTGCGTGCCTTGAATTA
CTTCCACCTGGCTGCAGTACGTGATTCTTGATCCCGAGCTTCGGGTTGGAAGTGGGTGGGAGAGTTCGAG
GCCTTGCGCTTAAGGAGCCCCTTCGCCTCGTGCTTGAGTTGAGGCCTGGCCTGGGCGCTGGGGCCGCCGC
GTGCGAATCTGGTGGCACCTTCGCGCCTGTCTCGCTGCTTTCGATAAGTCTCTAGCCATTTAAAATTTTT
GATGACCTGCTGCGACGCTTTTTTTCTGGCAAGATAGTCTTGTAAATGCGGGCCAAGATCTGCACACTGG
TATTTCGGTTTTTGGGGCCGCGGGCGGCGACGGGGCCCGTGCGTCCCAGCGCACATGTTCGGCGAGGCGG
GGCCTGCGAGCGCGGCCACCGAGAATCGGACGGGGGTAGTCTCAAGCTGGCCGGCCTGCTCTGGTGCCTG
GCCTCGCGCCGCCGTGTATCGCCCCGCCCTGGGCGGCAAGGCTGGCCCGGTCGGCACCAGTTGCGTGAGC
GGAAAGATGGCCGCTTCCCGGCCCTGCTGCAGGGAGCTCAAAATGGAGGACGCGGCGCTCGGGAGAGCGG
GCGGGTGAGTCACCCACACAAAGGAAAAGGGCCTTTCCGTCCTCAGCCGTCGCTTCATGTGACTCCACGG
AGTACCGGGCGCCGTCCAGGCACCTCGATTAGTTCTCGAGCTTTTGGAGTACGTCGTCTTTAGGTTGGGG
GGAGGGGTTTTATGCGATGGAGTTTCCCCACACTGAGTGGGTGGAGACTGAAGTTAGGCCAGCTTGGCAC
TTGATGTAATTCTCCTTGGAATTTGCCCTTTTTGAGTTTGGATCTTGGTTCATTCTCAAGCCTCAGACAG
TGGTTCAAAGTTTTTTTCTTCCATTTCAGGTGTCGTGAGGCTAGCATCGATTGATCAACAAGTTTGTACA
AAAAAGTTGGCATGCCCGCCAGCATGTTCAGCATCGACAACATCCTAGCCGCCCGGCCGCGCTGCAAGGA
CTCGGTGTTGCCGGTGGCGCACAGCGCGGCGGCTCCCGTCGTCTTCCCGGCCCTGCACGGGGACTCGCTC
TACGGCGCCAGCGGCGGCGCCTCCTCGGACTATGGCGCCTTCTACCCGCGCCCCGTGGCCCCCGGCGGCG
CGGGCCTCCCGGCCGCGGTCAGCGGCTCCCGCCTCGGCTACAACAACTACTTCTACGGGCAGCTGCACGT
GCAGGCGGCGCCCGTGGGCCCGGCCTGCTGCGGGGCCGTGCCGCCGCTGGGCGCCCAGCAGTGCTCCTGC
GTCCCGACGCCCCCAGGCTACGAGGGCCCCGGTTCGGTGCTGGTGTCCCCGGTACCGCACCAGATGCTGC
CCTACATGAACGTGGGCACGCTGTCGCGCACCGAGCTGCAGCTTCTCAACCAGCTGCACTGTCGGCGGAA
GCGGCGGCACCGCACCATCTTCACTGACGAGCAGCTCGAAGCTCTCGAGAACCTCTTCCAGGAGACCAAG
TACCCGGACGTGGGCACGCGCGAGCAGCTGGCCCGGAAAGTGCACCTCCGCGAGGAGAAAGTGGAGGTCT
GGTTTAAGAACCGCCGCGCCAAATGGAGGCGGCAGAAGCGGTCCTCATCAGAGGAGTCGGAGAACGCGGA
GAAGTGGAACAAGACGTCGTCGTCGAAGGCGTCACCGGAGAAGAGGGAAGAGGAAGGTAAAAGCGATTTG
GACTCGGACAGCTGCCCAACTTTCTTGTACAAAGTGGTTGATATCGGTAAGCCTATCCCTAACCCTCTCC
TCGGTCTCGATTCTACGTAGTAATGAACTAGTCCGTAACTTGAAAGTATTTCGATTTCTTGGCTTTATAT
ATCTTGTGGAAAGGACGATTGTCGCCAGTCATCTGTATATTTACGCGTTAAGTCGACAATCAACCTCTGG
ATTACAAAATTTGTGAAAGATTGACTGGTATTCTTAACTATGTTGCTCCTTTTACGCTATGTGGATACGC
TGCTTTAATGCCTTTGTATCATGCTATTGCTTCCCGTATGGCTTTCATTTTCTCCTCCTTGTATAAATCC
TGGTTGCTGTCTCTTTATGAGGAGTTGTGGCCCGTTGTCAGGCAACGTGGCGTGGTGTGCACTGTGTTTG
CTGACGCAACCCCCACTGGTTGGGGCATTGCCACCACCTGTCAGCTCCTTTCCGGGACTTTCGCTTTCCC
CCTCCCTATTGCCACGGCGGAACTCATCGCCGCCTGCCTTGCCCGCTGCTGGACAGGGGCTCGGCTGTTG
GGCACTGACAATTCCGTGGTGTTGTCGGGGAAATCATCGTCCTTTCCTTGGCTGCTCGCCTGTGTTGCCA
CCTGGATTCTGCGCGGGACGTCCTTCTGCTACGTCCCTTCGGCCCTCAATCCAGCGGACCTTCCTTCCCG
CGGCCTGCTGCCGGCTCTGCGGCCTCTTCCGCGTCTTCGCCTTCGCCCTCAGACGAGTCGGATCTCCCTT
TGGGCCGCCTCCCCGCGTCGACTTTAAGACCAATGACTTACAAGGCAGCTGTAGATCTTAGCCACTTTTT
AAAAGAAAAGGGGGGACTGGAAGGGCTAATTCACTCCCAACGAAGACAAGATCTGCTTTTTGCTTGTACT
GGGTCTCTCTGGTTAGACCAGATCTGAGCCTGGGAGCTCTCTGGCTAACTAGGGAACCCACTGCTTAAGC
CTCAATAAAGCTTGCCTTGAGTGCTTCAAGTAGTGTGTGCCCGTCTGTTGTGTGACTCTGGTAACTAGAG
ATCCCTCAGACCCTTTTAGTCAGTGTGGAAAATCTCTAGCAGTACGTATAGTAGTTCATGTCATCTTATT
ATTCAGTATTTATAACTTGCAAAGAAATGAATATCAGAGAGTGAGAGGAACTTGTTTATTGCAGCTTATA
ATGGTTACAAATAAAGCAATAGCATCACAAATTTCACAAATAAAGCATTTTTTTCACTGCATTCTAGTTG
TGGTTTGTCCAAACTCATCAATGTATCTTATCATGTCTGGCTCTAGCTATCCCGCCCCTAACTCCGCCCA
TCCCGCCCCTAACTCCGCCCAGTTCCGCCCATTCTCCGCCCCATGGCTGACTAATTTTTTTTATTTATGC
AGAGGCCGAGGCCGCCTCGGCCTCTGAGCTATTCCAGAAGTAGTGAGGAGGCTTTTTTGGAGGCCTAGGG
ACGTACCCAATTCGCCCTATAGTGAGTCGTATTACGCGCGCTCACTGGCCGTCGTTTTACAACGTCGTGA
CTGGGAAAACCCTGGCGTTACCCAACTTAATCGCCTTGCAGCACATCCCCCTTTCGCCAGCTGGCGTAAT
AGCGAAGAGGCCCGCACCGATCGCCCTTCCCAACAGTTGCGCAGCCTGAATGGCGAATGGG
[124 nt withheld, positions 6572-6695]
C
[91 nt withheld, positions 6697-6787]
A
[49 nt withheld, positions 6789-6837]
CCTTTGACGTTGGAGTCCACGTTCTTT
[37 nt withheld, positions 6865-6901]
ACCCTATCTCGGTCTATTCTTTTGATTTATAAGGGATTTTGCCGATTTCGGCCTATTGGTTAAAAAATGA
GCTGATTTAACAAAAATTTAACGCGAATTTTAACAAAATATTAACGCTTACAATTTAGGTGGCACTTTTC
GGGGAAATGTGCGCGGAACCCCTATTTGTTTATTTTTCTAAATACATTCAAATATGTATCCGCTCATGAG
ACAATAACCCTGATAAATGCTTCAATAATATTGAAAAAGGAAGAGTATGAGTATTCAACATTTCCGTGTC
GCCCTTATTCCCTTTTTTGCGGCATTTTGCCTTCCTGTTTTTGCTCACCCAGAAACGCTGGTGAAAGTAA
AAGATGCTGAAGATCAGTTGGGTGCACGAGTGGGTTACATCGAACTGGATCTCAACAGCGGTAAGATCCT
TGAGAGTTTTCGCCCCGAAGAACGTTTTCCAATGATGAGCACTTTTAAAGTTCTGCTATGTGGCGCGGTA
TTATCCCGTATTGACGCCGGGCAAGAGCAACTCGGTCGCCGCATACACTATTCTCAGAATGACTTGGTTG
AGTACTCACCAGTCACAGAAAAGCATCTTACGGATGGCATGACAGTAAGAGAATTATGCAGTGCTGCCAT
AACCATGAGTGATAACACTGCGGCCAACTTACTTCTGACAACGATCGGAGGACCGAAGGAGCTAACCGCT
TTTTTGCACAACATGGGGGATCATGTAACTCGCCTTGATCGTTGGGAACCGGAGCTGAATGAAGCCATAC
CAAACGACGAGCGTGACACCACGATGCCTGTAGCAATGGCAACAACGTTGCGCAAACTATTAACTGGCGA
ACTACTTACTCTAGCTTCCCGGCAACAATTAATAGACTGGATGGAGGCGGATAAAGTTGCAGGACCACTT
CTGCGCTCGGCCCTTCCGGCTGGCTGGTTTATTGCTGATAAATCTGGAGCCGGTGAGCGTGGGTCTCGCG
GTATCATTGCAGCACTGGGGCCAGATGGTAAGCCCTCCCGTATCGTAGTTATCTACACGACGGGGAGTCA
GGCAACTATGGATGAACGAAATAGACAGATCGCTGAGATAGGTGCCTCACTGATTAAGCATTGGTAACTG
TCAGACCAAGTTTACTCATATATACTTTAGATTGATTTAAAACTTCATTTTTAATTTAAAAGGATCTAGG
TGAAGATCCTTTTTGATAATCTCATGACCAAAATCCCTTAACGTGAGTTTTCGTTCCACTGAGCGTCAGA
CCCCGTAGAAAAGATCAAAGGATCTTCTTGAGATCCTTTTTTTCTGCGCGTAATCTGCTGCTTGCAAACA
AAAAAACCACCGCTACCAGCGGTGGTTTGTTTGCCGGATCAAGAGCTACCAACTCTTTTTCCGAAGGTAA
CTGGCTTCAGCAGAGCGCAGATACCAAATACTGTTCTTCTAGTGTAGCCGTAGTTAGGCCACCACTTCAA
GAACTCTGTAGCACCGCCTACATACCTCGCTCTGCTAATCCTGTTACCAGTGGCTGCTGCCAGTGGCGAT
AAGTCGTGTCTTACCGGGTTGGACTCAAGACGATAGTTACCGGATAAGGCGCAGCGGTCGGGCTGAACGG
GGGGTTCGTGCACACAGCCCAGCTTGGAGCGAACGACCTACACCGAACTGAGATACCTACAGCGTGAGCT
ATGAGAAAGCGCCACGCTTCCCGAAGGGAGAAAGGCGGACAGGTATCCGGTAAGCGGCAGGGTCGGAACA
GGAGAGCGCACGAGGGAGCTTCCAGGGGGAAACGCCTGGTATCTTTATAGTCCTGTCGGGTTTCGCCACC
TCTGACTTGAGCGTCGATTTTTGTGATGCTCGTCAGGGGGGCGGAGCCTATGGAAAAACGCCAGCAACGC
GGCCTTTTTACGGTTCCTGGCCTTTTGCTGGCCTTTTGCTCACATGTTCTTTCCTGCGTTATCCCCTGAT
TCTGTGGATAACCGTATTACCGCCTTTGAGTGAGCTGATACCGCTCGCCGCAGCCGAACGACCGAGCGCA
GCGAGTCAGTGAGCGAGGAAGCGGAAGAGCGCCCAATACGCAAACCGCCTCTCCCCGCGCGTTGGCCGAT
TCATTAATGCAGCTGGCACGACAGGTTTCCCGACTGGAAAGCGGGCAGTGAGCGCAACGCAATTAATGTG
AGTTAGCTCACTCATTAGGCACCCCAGGCTTTACACTTTATGCTTCCGGCTCGTATGTTGTGTGGAATTG
TGAGCGGATAACAATTTCACACAGGAAACAGCTATGACCATGATTACGCCAAGCGCGCAATTAACCCTCA
CTAAAGGGAACAAAAGCTGGAGCTGCAAGC
