>Addgene plasmid #144591 | TFORF3115 | depositor partial sequence | sequence record 285888 | Insert
ATCGATTGATCAACAAGTTTGTACAAAAAAGTTGGCATGCCCGCCAGCATGTTCAGCATCGACAACATCC
TAGCCGCCCGGCCGCGCTGCAAGGACTCGGTGTTGCCGGTGGCGCACAGCGCGGCGGCTCCCGTCGTCTT
CCCGGCCCTGCACGGGGACTCGCTCTACGGCGCCAGCGGCGGCGCCTCCTCGGACTATGGCGCCTTCTAC
CCGCGCCCCGTGGCCCCCGGCGGCGCGGGCCTCCCGGCCGCGGTCAGCGGCTCCCGCCTCGGCTACAACA
ACTACTTCTACGGGCAGCTGCACGTGCAGGCGGCGCCCGTGGGCCCGGCCTGCTGCGGGGCCGTGCCGCC
GCTGGGCGCCCAGCAGTGCTCCTGCGTCCCGACGCCCCCAGGCTACGAGGGCCCCGGTTCGGTGCTGGTG
TCCCCGGTACCGCACCAGATGCTGCCCTACATGAACGTGGGCACGCTGTCGCGCACCGAGCTGCAGCTTC
TCAACCAGCTGCACTGTCGGCGGAAGCGGCGGCACCGCACCATCTTCACTGACGAGCAGCTCGAAGCTCT
CGAGAACCTCTTCCAGGAGACCAAGTACCCGGACGTGGGCACGCGCGAGCAGCTGGCCCGGAAAGTGCAC
CTCCGCGAGGAGAAAGTGGAGGTCTGGTTTAAGAACCGCCGCGCCAAATGGAGGCGGCAGAAGCGGTCCT
CATCAGAGGAGTCGGAGAACGCGGAGAAGTGGAACAAGACGTCGTCGTCGAAGGCGTCACCGGAGAAGAG
GGAAGAGGAAGGTAAAAGCGATTTGGACTCGGACAGCTGCCCAACTTTCTTGTACAAAGTGGTTGATATC
GGTAAGCCTATCCCTAACCCTCTCCTCGGTCTCGATTCTACGTAGTAATGAACTAGTCCGTAACTTGAAA
GTATTTCGATTTCTTGGCTTTATATATCTTGTGGAAAGGACGATTGTCGCCAGTCATCTGTATATTT
