>Addgene plasmid #144591 | TFORF3115 | depositor partial sequence | sequence record 285889 | Barcode
TTGTCGCCAGTCATCTGTATATTT
